Addgene plasmid #115389: AAEL011325 AKH R
Purpose: Expresses Ae. aegypti receptor in mammalian cells
Depositing lab: Leslie Vosshall. Depositing organization: Rockefeller University. Publication: Small-Molecule Agonists of Ae. aegypti Neuropeptide Y Receptor Block Mosquito Biting. Duvall LB, Ramos-Espiritu L, Barsoum KE, Glickman JF, Vosshall LB. Cell. 2019 Feb 7;176(4):687-701.e5. doi: 10.1016/j.cell.2018.12.004. PubMed 30735632.
Backbone
  Vector backbone: pME18s
  Vector type: Mammalian Expression
Growth in bacteria
  Bacterial resistance: Ampicillin, 100 μg/mL
  Growth temperature: 37°C
  Growth strain: DH5alpha
  Copy number: High Copy
Gene/Insert
  Gene/Insert name: AAEL011325 AKH R
  Species: Aedes aegypti
  Entrez Gene: LOC5574685 (a.k.a. AaeL_AAEL011325, AAEL011325, AKHR-1, AKHR-2)
  Cloning method: Gateway Cloning
Terms and licenses: Academic/Nonprofit Terms; Industry Terms: Not Available to Industry
Depositor comments: The neuropeptide CDS was inserted into the pME18s plasmid using NotI and XhoI sites. Note: Plasmid contains a D11G mutation in AAEL011325 and a 53bp intron not present in the depositor sequence. D11G is present in NCBI reference sequence XP_021700044.1
How to cite: AAEL011325 AKH R was a gift from Leslie Vosshall (Addgene plasmid # 115389 ; http://n2t.net/addgene:115389 ; RRID:Addgene_115389)
