[The description below was written by a language model from this plasmid's Addgene catalogue record and pLannotate feature annotations shown in this document.]
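Description:
AAEL011325 AKH R is a mammalian expression plasmid built on the pME18s backbone that carries the coding sequence of an Aedes aegypti adipokinetic hormone receptor (gene AAEL011325, also listed as AKHR-1/AKHR-2). It is propagated in E. coli through a high-copy ColE1/pUC-type origin and selected with ampicillin via the β-lactamase gene and its native bla promoter. The sequenced record is 4,231 nt long.

Expression in mammalian cells is driven by a composite promoter arrangement: the SV40 enhancer and early promoter, followed by a truncated HTLV-1 5' LTR segment and a modified SV40 intron with splice donor and acceptor sites. These elements together promote strong transcription and efficient processing of the message. An SV40 polyadenylation signal terminates the transcript downstream. The automated annotation does not label the receptor itself, but the unannotated stretch between the intron and the poly(A) signal is where the insert would be expected to lie.

The catalogue lists the cloning method as Gateway, whereas the depositor comments state that the coding sequence was inserted using NotI and XhoI sites; the record does not resolve this discrepancy. The comments also note a D11G change relative to the depositor's sequence, which matches an NCBI reference protein, and a 53 bp intron absent from the depositor's sequence. No epitope tag, reporter or mammalian selection marker is annotated. The stated purpose is expression of the mosquito receptor in mammalian cells, and the associated publication concerns small-molecule agonists of a mosquito neuropeptide receptor, suggesting use in heterologous receptor assays.
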