Features (pLannotate 1.2.2; 7 found; start..end, strand, type, name):
      1..330     +  promoter       SV40 promoter: SV40 enhancer and early promoter
    346..614     +  LTR            5' LTR (truncated): truncated 5' long terminal repeat (LTR) from human T-cell leukemia virus (HTLV) type 1
    644..740     +  intron         SV40 intron: modified SV40 intron with splice donor and acceptor sites
   2119..2253    +  polyA_signal   SV40 poly(A) signal: SV40 polyadenylation signal
   2463..3051    -  rep_origin     ori: high-copy-number ColE1/pMB1/pBR322/pUC origin of replication
   3222..4082    -  CDS            AmpR: β-lactamase; bla; confers resistance to ampicillin, carbenicillin, and related antibiotics
   4083..4187    -  promoter       AmpR promoter: bla
>Addgene plasmid #115389 | AAEL011325 AKH R | addgene full sequence | sequence record 221231 | Addgene NGS Result
GTGTGTCAGTTAGGGTGTGGAAAGTCCCCAGGCTCCCCAGCAGGCAGAAGTATGCAAAGCATGCATCTCA
ATTAGTCAGCAACCAGGTGTGGAAAGTCCCCAGGCTCCCCAGCAGGCAGAAGTATGCAAAGCATGCATCT
CAATTAGTCAGCAACCATAGTCCCGCCCCTAACTCCGCCCATCCCGCCCCTAACTCCGCCCAGTTCCGCC
CATTCTCCGCCCCATGGCTGACTAATTTTTTTTATTTATGCAGAGGCCGAGGCCGCCTCGGCCTCTGAGC
TATTCCAGAAGTAGTGAGGAGGCTTTTTTGGAGGCCTAGGCTTTTGCAAAAAGCTCCTCGATCGAGGGGC
TCGCATCTCTCCTTCACGCGCCCGCCGCCCTACCTGAGGCCGCCATCCACGCCGGTTGAGTCGCGTTCTG
CCGCCTCCCGCCTGTGGTGCCTCCTGAACTGCGTCCGCCGTCTAGGTAAGTTTAAAGCTCAGGTCGAGAC
CGGGCCTTTGTCCGGCGCTCCCTTGGAGCCTACCTAGACTCAGCCGGCTCTCCACGCTTTGCCTGACCCT
GCTTGCTCAACTCTACGTCTTTGTTTCGTTTTCTGTTCTGCGCCGTTACAGATCCAAGCTCTGAAAAACC
AGAAAGTTAACTGGTAAGTTTAGTCTTTTTGTCTTTTATTTCAGGTCCCGGATCCGGTGGTGGTGCAAAT
CAAAGAACTGCTCCTCAGTGGATGTTGCCTTTACTTCTAGGCCTGTACGGAAGTGTTACTTCTGCTCTAA
AAGCTGCGGAATTCCGGAATTTCCTCGAGATGTCAAATGCAATTTTGAAAACAGAACGCGGCGAAGTGTT
GAATTATAGTCACAGCTATGGAGAGAATTACAATAACGATGTGAACACTATGCCATACGTACTTTCGAGC
TCTACGAGTAAAACCGGAGTTTTTGATAATGAAACATGGTACGGTACTAATAGTAGTAATTGGAATGAAC
CCTTGCCCATTGATATGCAATTCAACGATGGACACAAGTTGCAGATTGTTGTTTACAGCGTACTGATGGT
CATTTCTGCCATAGGAAACATAACAGTGTTGGCACTTCTTATCAAACGGCGGCTCAAATCTCATTCCCGA
ATAGATATGATGTTAACCCATTTAGCTATAGCGGATTTATTGGTAACATTTCTAATGATGCCACTAGAGA
TTGGGTGGGCGGCAACTGTCCAATGGAGGGCGGGCGATATCATGTGTCGTGTGATGGCATTCTTCCGCAC
ATTTGGATTACATCTATCAAGCTTCGTACTGGTCTGCATATCCGTAGATAGGTAAATAAATTTGTTGTAT
GTATCACATGTTATAAGATGTTTTCTTGAAACAGGTATTATGCTGTATTGCAGCCACTAAATCTTTCCAA
AAGCAGAGGCAAAATAATGATATTGATTGCATGGGCAATGGCCACTCTCTGCAGTGCACCACAGCCCTTC
ATCTTCCATGTCGAAATACACCCGAACCACACCTGGTATGAGCAATGTGTGACGTATAATACTTTCTCGA
ATGACAACTACCATACGGTCTACAATATACTAGTAATGATGTTTATGTATGCATTGCCTTTGTTGACTAT
CATTTGTTCGTATGCGTCAATCTACATGGAAATCTTCAGACATAGTCGGATGCCAAACTCAGAGGGCTTT
CGACGATCAAGCATTGATGTCCTAGGTCGCGCAAAGCGAAGAACATTGAAGATGACCATCACCATAGTTA
TGGCGTTTGTCATATGTTGGACCCCATATTATGTCATGTCTGTATGGTATTGGCTGGATCAAAAATCAGC
GGAAAACGTTGATCAACGTGTGCAAAAGGGTTTGTTTCTTTTTGCCTGTACCAACAGCTGCATGAACCCA
ATAGTGTACGGCATCTATAATGTGAAGCTTCGGAAAAAGAAAAAACCTCATTCACGCATTCAAATGGTCA
AGCTAGAGATCATTCACAGAAGAAACAGCTGCATCCAGAGCATGGTAAACAGGGTTGTAGTAGAATCTAA
GTAAGCGGCCGCTAGACTAGTCTAGAGAAAAAACCTCCCACACCTCCCCCTGAACCTGAAACATAAAATG
AATGCAATTGTTGTTGTTAACTTGTTTATTGCAGCTTATAATGGTTACAAATAAAGCAATAGCATCACAA
ATTTCACAAATAAAGCATTTTTTTCACTGCATTCTAGTTGTGGTTTGTCCAAACTCATCAATGTATCTTA
TCATGTCTGGATCCCCGGGTACCGAGCTCGAATTAATTCCTCTTCCGCTTCCTCGCTCACTGACTCGCTG
CGCTCGGTCGTTCGGCTGCGGCGAGCGGTATCAGCTCACTCAAAGGCGGTAATACGGTTATCCACAGAAT
CAGGGGATAACGCAGGAAAGAACATGTGAGCAAAAGGCCAGCAAAAGGCCAGGAACCGTAAAAAGGCCGC
GTTGCTGGCGTTTTTCCATAGGCTCCGCCCCCCTGACGAGCATCACAAAAATCGACGCTCAAGTCAGAGG
TGGCGAAACCCGACAGGACTATAAAGATACCAGGCGTTTCCCCCTGGAAGCTCCCTCGTGCGCTCTCCTG
TTCCGACCCTGCCGCTTACCGGATACCTGTCCGCCTTTCTCCCTTCGGGAAGCGTGGCGCTTTCTCATAG
CTCACGCTGTAGGTATCTCAGTTCGGTGTAGGTCGTTCGCTCCAAGCTGGGCTGTGTGCACGAACCCCCC
GTTCAGCCCGACCGCTGCGCCTTATCCGGTAACTATCGTCTTGAGTCCAACCCGGTAAGACACGACTTAT
CGCCACTGGCAGCAGCCACTGGTAACAGGATTAGCAGAGCGAGGTATGTAGGCGGTGCTACAGAGTTCTT
GAAGTGGTGGCCTAACTACGGCTACACTAGAAGAACAGTATTTGGTATCTGCGCTCTGCTGAAGCCAGTT
ACCTTCGGAAAAAGAGTTGGTAGCTCTTGATCCGGCAAACAAACCACCGCTGGTAGCGGTGGTTTTTTTG
TTTGCAAGCAGCAGATTACGCGCAGAAAAAAAGGATCTCAAGAAGATCCTTTGATCTTTTCTACGGGGTC
TGACGCTCAGTGGAACGAAAACTCACGTTAAGGGATTTTGGTCATGAGATTATCAAAAAGGATCTTCACC
TAGATCCTTTTAAATTAAAAATGAAGTTTTAAATCAATCTAAAGTATATATGAGTAAACTTGGTCTGACA
GTTACCAATGCTTAATCAGTGAGGCACCTATCTCAGCGATCTGTCTATTTCGTTCATCCATAGTTGCCTG
ACTCCCCGTCGTGTAGATAACTACGATACGGGAGGGCTTACCATCTGGCCCCAGTGCTGCAATGATACCG
CGAGACCCACGCTCACCGGCTCCAGATTTATCAGCAATAAACCAGCCAGCCGGAAGGGCCGAGCGCAGAA
GTGGTCCTGCAACTTTATCCGCCTCCATCCAGTCTATTAATTGTTGCCGGGAAGCTAGAGTAAGTAGTTC
GCCAGTTAATAGTTTGCGCAACGTTGTTGCCATTGCTACAGGCATCGTGGTGTCACGCTCGTCGTTTGGT
ATGGCTTCATTCAGCTCCGGTTCCCAACGATCAAGGCGAGTTACATGATCCCCCATGTTGTGCAAAAAAG
CGGTTAGCTCCTTCGGTCCTCCGATCGTTGTCAGAAGTAAGTTGGCCGCAGTGTTATCACTCATGGTTAT
GGCAGCACTGCATAATTCTCTTACTGTCATGCCATCCGTAAGATGCTTTTCTGTGACTGGTGAGTACTCA
ACCAAGTCATTCTGAGAATAGTGTATGCGGCGACCGAGTTGCTCTTGCCCGGCGTCAATACGGGATAATA
CCGCGCCACATAGCAGAACTTTAAAAGTGCTCATCATTGGAAAACGTTCTTCGGGGCGAAAACTCTCAAG
GATCTTACCGCTGTTGAGATCCAGTTCGATGTAACCCACTCGTGCACCCAACTGATCTTCAGCATCTTTT
ACTTTCACCAGCGTTTCTGGGTGAGCAAAAACAGGAAGGCAAAATGCCGCAAAAAAGGGAATAAGGGCGA
CACGGAAATGTTGAATACTCATACTCTTCCTTTTTCAATATTATTGAAGCATTTATCAGGGTTATTGTCT
CATGAGCGGATACATATTTGAATGTATTTAGAAAAATAAACAAATAGGGGTTCCGCGCACATTTCCCCGA
AAAGTGCCACCTGCAAGCTTGGCTGTGGAAT
