>Addgene plasmid #115389 | AAEL011325 AKH R | depositor partial sequence | sequence record 217395 | neuropeptide CDS
ATGTCAAATGCAATTTTGAAAACAGAACGCGACGAAGTGTTGAATTATAGTCACAGCTATGGAGAGAATT
ACAATAACGATGTGAACACTATGCCATACGTACTTTCGAGTTCTACGAGTAAAACCGGAGTTTTTGATAA
TGAAACATGGTACGGTACTAATAGTAGTAATTGGAATGAACCCTTGCCCATTGATATGCAATTCAACGAT
GGACACAAGTTGCAGATTGTTGTTTACAGCGTACTGATGGTCATTTCTGCCATAGGAAATATAACAGTGT
TGGCACTTCTTATCAAACGGCGGCTCAAATCTCATTCCCGAATAGATATGATGTTAACCCATTTAGCTAT
AGCGGATTTATTGGTAACATTTCTAATGATGCCACTAGAGATTGGGTGGGCTGCAACTGTCCAATGGAGG
GCGGGCGATATCATGTGTCGTGTGATGGCATTCTTCCGCACATTTGGATTACATCTATCAAGCTTCGTAC
TGGTCTGCATATCCGTAGATAGGTATTATGCTGTATTGCAGCCACTAAATCTTTCCAAAAGCAGAGGCAA
AATAATGATATTGATTGCATGGGCAATGGCCACTCTCTGCAGTGCACCACAGCCCTTCATCTTCCATGTC
GAAATACACCCGAACCACACCTGGTATGAGCAATGTGTGACGTATAATACTTTCTCGAATGACAACTACC
ATACGGTCTACAATATACTAGTAATGATGTTTATGTATGCATTGCCTTTGTTGACTATCATTTGTTCGTA
TGCGTCAATCTACATGGAAATCTTCAGACATAGTCGGATGCCAAACTCAGAGGGCTTTCGACGATCAAGC
ATTGATGTCCTAGGTCGCGCAAAGCGAAGAACATTGAAGATGACCATCACCATAGTTATGGCGTTTGTCA
TATGTTGGACCCCATATTATGTCATGTCTGTATGGTATTGGCTGGATCAAAAATCAGCGGAAAACGTTGA
TCAACGTGTGCAAAAGGGTTTGTTTCTTTTTGCCTGTACCAACAGCTGCATGAACCCAATAGTGTACGGC
ATCTATAATGTGAAGCTTCGGAAAAAGAAAAAACCTCATTCACGCATTCAAATGGTCAAGCTAGAGATCA
TTCACAGAAGAAACAGCTGCATCCAGAGCATGGTAAACAGGGTTGTAGTAGAATCTAAGTAA
